Addgene plasmid #164000: pcDNA3.1 6B codon-optimized NLRP1 CARD-mCherry M1457A
Purpose: Mammalian expression vector encoding codon-optimized human NLRP1 CARD (dimer interface mutation) with a C-terminal mCherry tag for imaging
Depositing lab: Hao Wu. Depositing organization: Boston Children's Hospital. Publication: Mechanism of filament formation in UPA-promoted CARD8 and NLRP1 inflammasomes. Robert Hollingsworth L, David L, Li Y, Griswold AR, Ruan J, Sharif H, Fontana P, Orth-He EL, Fu TM, Bachovchin DA, Wu H. Nat Commun. 2021 Jan 8;12(1):189. doi: 10.1038/s41467-020-20320-y. PubMed 33420033.
Backbone
  Vector backbone: pcDNA3.1 LIC 6B
  Vector type: Mammalian Expression
Growth in bacteria
  Bacterial resistance: Ampicillin, 100 μg/mL
  Growth temperature: 37°C
  Growth strain: DH5alpha
  Copy number: High Copy
Gene/Insert
  Gene/Insert name: NLRP1 CARD
  Species: H. sapiens (human)
  Mutation: M1457A
  Entrez Gene: NLRP1 (a.k.a. AIADK, CARD7, CIDED, CLR17.1, DEFCAP, DEFCAP-L/S, JRRP, MSPC, NAC, NALP1, PP1044, SLEV1, VAMAS1)
  Tag / fusion protein: mCherry (C terminal on insert)
  Cloning method: Ligation Independent Cloning
Terms and licenses: Academic/Nonprofit Terms; Industry Terms: Not Available to Industry
How to cite: pcDNA3.1 6B codon-optimized NLRP1 CARD-mCherry M1457A was a gift from Hao Wu (Addgene plasmid # 164000 ; http://n2t.net/addgene:164000 ; RRID:Addgene_164000)
