[The description below was written by a language model from this plasmid's Addgene catalogue record and pLannotate feature annotations shown in this document.]
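Description:
pcDNA3.1 6B codon-optimized NLRP1 CARD-mCherry M1457A is a 6,447 bp mammalian expression plasmid built on the pcDNA3.1 LIC 6B backbone, a ligation-independent-cloning derivative of pcDNA3.1. It is propagated in E. coli as a high-copy plasmid through a ColE1/pUC-type origin and selected with ampicillin via the β-lactamase gene. An f1 origin is also present. For selection in mammalian cells, an SV40 enhancer/early promoter drives a neomycin phosphotransferase gene, terminated by an SV40 polyadenylation signal. The short ble, lacI, bom and HIV-1 LTR fragments called by the automated annotation appear to be backbone remnants or chance matches rather than functional elements.

The expression cassette uses the human CMV immediate-early enhancer and promoter and ends in the bovine growth hormone polyadenylation signal. A T7 promoter lies upstream of the insert and an SP6 promoter in reverse orientation lies downstream; such sites are commonly used for in vitro transcription or sequencing. According to the catalogue entry, the insert is a codon-optimized human NLRP1 CARD (caspase activation and recruitment domain) carrying the M1457A substitution, described as a dimer interface mutation, fused at its C terminus to mCherry. The feature table does not label this region as NLRP1. Instead, it reports a fragment match to mouse Pycard (ASC) immediately upstream of mCherry, which most likely reflects protein-level similarity between CARD domains rather than a different insert, though the record does not resolve this.

The stated purpose is imaging of the red fluorescent fusion in mammalian cells. The associated work concerns filament formation in the CARD8 and NLRP1 inflammasomes, so the mutant probably tests how this interface contributes to CARD assembly.
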