Features (pLannotate 1.2.2; 22 found; start..end, strand, type, name):
    207..536     +  promoter       SV40 promoter: SV40 enhancer and early promoter
    603..1394    +  CDS            neo: KKA2_KLEPN - Also known as kan, nptII. Experimental evidence at protein level: Swiss-Prot protein existence level 1. Resistance to kanamycin, neomycin, paromomycin, ribostamycin, butirosin and gentamicin B. From Klebsiella pneumoniae.
   1418..1576    +  CDS            ble (fragment): BLE_KLEPN - Experimental evidence at protein level: Swiss-Prot protein existence level 1. Binding protein with a strong affinity to the bleomycin family of antibiotics. Binds to CL990; an antimitotic-antibiotic compound. From Klebsiella pneumoniae.
   1571..1692    +  polyA_signal   SV40 poly(A) signal: SV40 polyadenylation signal
   1765..1781    -  protein_bind   lac operator: The lac repressor binds to the lac operator to inhibit transcription in E. coli. This inhibition can be relieved by adding lactose or isopropyl-β-D-thiogalactopyranoside (IPTG). lac repressor encoded by lacI
   1789..1819    -  promoter       lac promoter: promoter for the E. coli lac operon
   1834..1855    -  protein_bind   CAP binding site: CAP binding activates transcription in the presence of cAMP. E. coli catabolite activator protein
   1868..1960    -  CDS            lacI (fragment): lac repressor; lacI; The lac repressor binds to the lac operator to inhibit transcription in E. coli. This inhibition can be relieved by adding lactose or isopropyl-β-D-thiogalactopyranoside (IPTG).
   2143..2731    -  rep_origin     ori: high-copy-number ColE1/pMB1/pBR322/pUC origin of replication
   2902..3762    -  CDS            AmpR: β-lactamase; bla; confers resistance to ampicillin, carbenicillin, and related antibiotics
   3763..3867    -  promoter       AmpR promoter: bla
   3926..3978    -  misc_feature   bom (fragment): basis of mobility region from pBR322
   4133..4512    +  enhancer       CMV enhancer: human cytomegalovirus immediate early enhancer
   4513..4716    +  promoter       CMV promoter: human cytomegalovirus (CMV) immediate early promoter
   4712..4745    +  LTR            5' LTR (truncated) (fragment): truncated 5' long terminal repeat (LTR) from HIV-1
   4761..4779    +  promoter       T7 promoter: promoter for bacteriophage T7 RNA polymerase
   4854..5093    +  CDS            Pycard (fragment): ASC_MOUSE - Also known as Asc. Experimental evidence at protein level: Swiss-Prot protein existence level 1. Functions as key mediator in apoptosis and inflammation. Promotes caspase-mediated apoptosis involving predominantly caspase-8 and also caspase-9 in a probable cell type-specific manner. Involved in activation of the mitochondrial apoptotic pathway, promotes caspase-8- dependent proteolytic maturation of BID independently of FADD in certain cell types and also mediates mitochondrial translocation of BAX and activates BAX-dependent apoptosis coupled to activation of caspase- 9, -2 and -3
   5172..5879    +  CDS            mCherry: monomeric derivative of DsRed fluorescent protein (Shaner et al., 2004) mammalian codon-optimized
   5898..5916    -  promoter       SP6 promoter: promoter for bacteriophage SP6 RNA polymerase
   5942..6166    +  polyA_signal   bGH poly(A) signal: bovine growth hormone polyadenylation signal
   6170..6191    +  promoter       SV40 promoter (fragment): SV40 enhancer and early promoter
   6212..193     +  rep_origin     f1 ori (across the origin) (sequence partly withheld): f1 bacteriophage origin of replication; arrow indicates direction of (+) strand synthesis
>Addgene plasmid #164000 | pcDNA3.1 6B codon-optimized NLRP1 CARD-mCherry M1457A | addgene full sequence | sequence record 324622 | Addgene NGS Result
GGGCCATCGCCCTGATAGACGGTTTTTCGCCCTTTGACGTTGGAGTCCACGTTCTTT
[37 nt withheld, positions 58-94]
ACCCTATCTCGGTCTATTCTTTTGATTTATAAGGGATTTTGCCGATTTCGGCCTATTGGTTAAAAAATGA
GCTGATTTAACAAAAATTTAACGCGAATTAATTCTGTGGAATGTGTGTCAGTTAGGGTGTGGAAAGTCCC
CAGGCTCCCCAGCAGGCAGAAGTATGCAAAGCATGCATCTCAATTAGTCAGCAACCAGGTGTGGAAAGTC
CCCAGGCTCCCCAGCAGGCAGAAGTATGCAAAGCATGCATCTCAATTAGTCAGCAACCATAGTCCCGCCC
CTAACTCCGCCCATCCCGCCCCTAACTCCGCCCAGTTCCGCCCATTCTCCGCCCCATGGCTGACTAATTT
TTTTTATTTATGCAGAGGCCGAGGCCGCCTCTGCCTCTGAGCTATTCCAGAAGTAGTGAGGAGGCTTTTT
TGGAGGCCTAGGCTTTTGCAAAAAGCTCCCGGGAGCTTGTATATCCATTTTCGGATCTGATCAAGAGACA
GGATGAGGATCGTTTCGCATGATTGAACAAGATGGATTGCACGCAGGTTCTCCGGCCGCTTGGGTGGAGA
GGCTATTCGGCTATGACTGGGCACAACAGACAATCGGCTGCTCTGATGCCGCCGTGTTCCGGCTGTCAGC
GCAGGGGCGCCCGGTTCTTTTTGTCAAGACCGACCTGTCCGGTGCCCTGAATGAACTGCAGGACGAGGCA
GCGCGGCTATCGTGGCTGGCCACGACGGGCGTTCCTTGCGCAGCTGTGCTCGACGTTGTCACTGAAGCGG
GAAGGGACTGGCTGCTATTGGGCGAAGTGCCGGGGCAGGATCTCCTGTCATCTCACCTTGCTCCTGCCGA
GAAAGTATCCATCATGGCTGATGCAATGCGGCGGCTGCATACGCTTGATCCGGCTACCTGCCCATTCGAC
CACCAAGCGAAACATCGCATCGAGCGAGCACGTACTCGGATGGAAGCCGGTCTTGTCGATCAGGATGATC
TGGACGAAGAGCATCAGGGGCTCGCGCCAGCCGAACTGTTCGCCAGGCTCAAGGCGCGCATGCCCGACGG
CGAGGATCTCGTCGTGACCCATGGCGATGCCTGCTTGCCGAATATCATGGTGGAAAATGGCCGCTTTTCT
GGATTCATCGACTGTGGCCGGCTGGGTGTGGCGGACCGCTATCAGGACATAGCGTTGGCTACCCGTGATA
TTGCTGAAGAGCTTGGCGGCGAATGGGCTGACCGCTTCCTCGTGCTTTACGGTATCGCCGCTCCCGATTC
GCAGCGCATCGCCTTCTATCGCCTTCTTGACGAGTTCTTCTGAGCGGGACTCTGGGGTTCGAAATGACCG
ACCAAGCGACGCCCAACCTGCCATCACGAGATTTCGATTCCACCGCCGCCTTCTATGAAAGGTTGGGCTT
CGGAATCGTTTTCCGGGACGCCGGCTGGATGATCCTCCAGCGCGGGGATCTCATGCTGGAGTTCTTCGCC
CACCCCAACTTGTTTATTGCAGCTTATAATGGTTACAAATAAAGCAATAGCATCACAAATTTCACAAATA
AAGCATTTTTTTCACTGCATTCTAGTTGTGGTTTGTCCAAACTCATCAATGTATCTTATCATGTCTGTAT
ACCGTCGACCTCTAGCTAGAGCTTGGCGTAATCATGGTCATAGCTGTTTCCTGTGTGAAATTGTTATCCG
CTCACAATTCCACACAACATACGAGCCGGAAGCATAAAGTGTAAAGCCTGGGGTGCCTAATGAGTGAGCT
AACTCACATTAATTGCGTTGCGCTCACTGCCCGCTTTCCAGTCGGGAAACCTGTCGTGCCAGCTGCATTA
ATGAATCGGCCAACGCGCGGGGAGAGGCGGTTTGCGTATTGGGCGCTCTTCCGCTTCCTCGCTCACTGAC
TCGCTGCGCTCGGTCGTTCGGCTGCGGCGAGCGGTATCAGCTCACTCAAAGGCGGTAATACGGTTATCCA
CAGAATCAGGGGATAACGCAGGAAAGAACATGTGAGCAAAAGGCCAGCAAAAGGCCAGGAACCGTAAAAA
GGCCGCGTTGCTGGCGTTTTTCCATAGGCTCCGCCCCCCTGACGAGCATCACAAAAATCGACGCTCAAGT
CAGAGGTGGCGAAACCCGACAGGACTATAAAGATACCAGGCGTTTCCCCCTGGAAGCTCCCTCGTGCGCT
CTCCTGTTCCGACCCTGCCGCTTACCGGATACCTGTCCGCCTTTCTCCCTTCGGGAAGCGTGGCGCTTTC
TCATAGCTCACGCTGTAGGTATCTCAGTTCGGTGTAGGTCGTTCGCTCCAAGCTGGGCTGTGTGCACGAA
CCCCCCGTTCAGCCCGACCGCTGCGCCTTATCCGGTAACTATCGTCTTGAGTCCAACCCGGTAAGACACG
ACTTATCGCCACTGGCAGCAGCCACTGGTAACAGGATTAGCAGAGCGAGGTATGTAGGCGGTGCTACAGA
GTTCTTGAAGTGGTGGCCTAACTACGGCTACACTAGAAGAACAGTATTTGGTATCTGCGCTCTGCTGAAG
CCAGTTACCTTCGGAAAAAGAGTTGGTAGCTCTTGATCCGGCAAACAAACCACCGCTGGTAGCGGTGGTT
TTTTTGTTTGCAAGCAGCAGATTACGCGCAGAAAAAAAGGATCTCAAGAAGATCCTTTGATCTTTTCTAC
GGGGTCTGACGCTCAGTGGAACGAAAACTCACGTTAAGGGATTTTGGTCATGAGATTATCAAAAAGGATC
TTCACCTAGATCCTTTTAAATTAAAAATGAAGTTTTAAATCAATCTAAAGTATATATGAGTAAACTTGGT
CTGACAGTTACCAATGCTTAATCAGTGAGGCACCTATCTCAGCGATCTGTCTATTTCGTTCATCCATAGT
TGCCTGACTCCCCGTCGTGTAGATAACTACGATACGGGAGGGCTTACCATCTGGCCCCAGTGCTGCAATG
ATACCGCGAGACCCACGCTCACCGGCTCCAGATTTATCAGCAATAAACCAGCCAGCCGGAAGGGCCGAGC
GCAGAAGTGGTCCTGCAACTTTATCCGCCTCCATCCAGTCTATTAATTGTTGCCGGGAAGCTAGAGTAAG
TAGTTCGCCAGTTAATAGTTTGCGCAACGTTGTTGCCATTGCTACAGGCATCGTGGTGTCACGCTCGTCG
TTTGGTATGGCTTCATTCAGCTCCGGTTCCCAACGATCAAGGCGAGTTACATGATCCCCCATGTTGTGCA
AAAAAGCGGTTAGCTCCTTCGGTCCTCCGATCGTTGTCAGAAGTAAGTTGGCCGCAGTGTTATCACTCAT
GGTTATGGCAGCACTGCATAATTCTCTTACTGTCATGCCATCCGTAAGATGCTTTTCTGTGACTGGTGAG
TACTCAACCAAGTCATTCTGAGAATAGTGTATGCGGCGACCGAGTTGCTCTTGCCCGGCGTCAATACGGG
ATAATACCGCGCCACATAGCAGAACTTTAAAAGTGCTCATCATTGGAAAACGTTCTTCGGGGCGAAAACT
CTCAAGGATCTTACCGCTGTTGAGATCCAGTTCGATGTAACCCACTCGTGCACCCAACTGATCTTCAGCA
TCTTTTACTTTCACCAGCGTTTCTGGGTGAGCAAAAACAGGAAGGCAAAATGCCGCAAAAAAGGGAATAA
GGGCGACACGGAAATGTTGAATACTCATACTCTTCCTTTTTCATTATTATTGAAGCATTTATCAGGGTTA
TTGTCTCATGAGCGGATACATATTTGAATGTATTTAGAAAAATAAACAAATAGGGGTTCCGCGCACATTT
CCCCGAAAAGTGCCACCTGACGTCGACGGATCGGGAGATCTCCCGATCCCCTATGGTGCACTCTCAGTAC
AATCTGCTCTGATGCCGCATAGTTAAGCCAGTATCTGCTCCCTGCTTGTGTGTTGGAGGTCGCTGAGTAG
TGCGCGAGCAAAATTTAAGCTACAACAAGGCAAGGCTTGACCGACAATTGCATGAAGAATCTGCTTAGGG
TTAGGCGTTTTGCGCTGCTTCGCGATGTACGGGCCAGATATACGCGTTGACATTGATTATTGACTAGTTA
TTAATAGTAATCAATTACGGGGTCATTAGTTCATAGCCCATATATGGAGTTCCGCGTTACATAACTTACG
GTAAATGGCCCGCCTGGCTGACCGCCCAACGACCCCCGCCCATTGACGTCAATAATGACGTATGTTCCCA
TAGTAACGCCAATAGGGACTTTCCATTGACGTCAATGGGTGGAGTATTTACGGTAAACTGCCCACTTGGC
AGTACATCAAGTGTATCATATGCCAAGTACGCCCCCTATTGACGTCAATGACGGTAAATGGCCCGCCTGG
CATTATGCCCAGTACATGACCTTATGGGACTTTCCTACTTGGCAGTACATCTACGTATTAGTCATCGCTA
TTACCATGGTGATGCGGTTTTGGCAGTACATCAATGGGCGTGGATAGCGGTTTGACTCACGGGGATTTCC
AAGTCTCCACCCCATTGACGTCAATGGGAGTTTGTTTTGGCACCAAAATCAACGGGACTTTCCAAAATGT
CGTAACAACTCCGCCCCATTGACGCAAATGGGCGGTAGGCGTGTACGGTGGGAGGTCTATATAAGCAGAG
CTCTCTGGCTAACTAGAGAACCCACTGCTTACTGGCTTATCGAAATTAATACGACTCACTATAGGGAGAC
CCAAGCTTGGTACCGAGCTCGGATCCCTACTTCCAATCCAATGCCACCATGGACGCTCCTCAGCTGCTGC
ATTTCGTGGACCAGTACCGGGAGCAGCTGATCGCTAGAGTGACCTCCGTGGAAGTGGTGCTGGACAAGCT
GCACGGACAGGTGCTGAGTCAGGAGCAGTACGAGAGGGTGCTGGCAGAGAACACCAGGCCTAGCCAGATG
CGGAAGCTGTTCAGCCTGAGCCAGTCTTGGGACAGGAAGTGCAAGGACGGCCTGTACCAGGCTCTGAAGG
AGACACACCCCCACCTGATCGCGGAGCTCTGGGAGAAGGGAAGCAAGAAGGGCCTGCTGCCTCTGTCTAG
CGGCATTGGTAGTGGGAGCAACGGCAGCAGCGGATCCGTGAGCAAGGGCGAGGAGGATAACATGGCCATC
ATCAAGGAGTTCATGCGCTTCAAGGTGCACATGGAGGGCTCCGTGAACGGCCACGAGTTCGAGATCGAGG
GCGAGGGCGAGGGCCGCCCCTACGAGGGCACCCAGACCGCCAAGCTGAAGGTGACCAAGGGTGGCCCCCT
GCCCTTCGCCTGGGACATCCTGTCCCCTCAGTTCATGTACGGCTCCAAGGCCTACGTGAAGCACCCCGCC
GACATCCCCGACTACTTGAAGCTGTCCTTCCCCGAGGGCTTCAAGTGGGAGCGCGTGATGAACTTCGAGG
ACGGCGGCGTGGTGACCGTGACCCAGGACTCCTCCCTCCAGGACGGCGAGTTCATCTACAAGGTGAAGCT
GCGCGGCACCAACTTCCCCTCCGACGGCCCCGTAATGCAGAAGAAGACCATGGGCTGGGAGGCCTCCTCC
GAGCGGATGTACCCCGAGGACGGCGCCCTGAAGGGCGAGATCAAGCAGAGGCTGAAGCTGAAGGACGGCG
GCCACTACGACGCTGAGGTCAAGACCACCTACAAGGCCAAGAAGCCCGTGCAGCTGCCCGGCGCCTACAA
CGTCAACATCAAGTTGGACATCACCTCCCACAACGAGGACTACACCATCGTGGAACAGTACGAACGCGCC
GAGGGCCGCCACTCCACCGGCGGCATGGACGAGCTGTACAAGTAGTAATCTAGAGGGCCCTATTCTATAG
TGTCACCTAAATGCTAGAGCTCGCTGATCAGCCTCGACTGTGCCTTCTAGTTGCCAGCCATCTGTTGTTT
GCCCCTCCCCCGTGCCTTCCTTGACCCTGGAAGGTGCCACTCCCACTGTCCTTTCCTAATAAAATGAGGA
AATTGCATCGCATTGTCTGAGTAGGTGTCATTCTATTCTGGGGGGTGGGGTGGGGCAGGACAGCAAGGGG
GAGGATTGGGAAGACAATAGCAGGCATGCTGGGGATGCGGTGGGCTCTATGGCTTCTGAGGCGGAAAGAA
CCAGCTGGGGCTCTAGGGGGTATCCCC
[124 nt withheld, positions 6212-6335]
C
[91 nt withheld, positions 6337-6427]
AGGGTGATGGTTCACGTAGT
