>Addgene plasmid #164000 | pcDNA3.1 6B codon-optimized NLRP1 CARD-mCherry M1457A | depositor partial sequence | sequence record 318219 | Insert sequence
ATGGACGCTCCTCAGCTGCTGCATTTCGTGGACCAGTACCGGGAGCAGCTGATCGCTAGAGTGACCTCCG
TGGAAGTGGTGCTGGACAAGCTGCACGGACAGGTGCTGAGTCAGGAGCAGTACGAGAGGGTGCTGGCAGA
GAACACCAGGCCTAGCCAGATGCGGAAGCTGTTCAGCCTGAGCCAGTCTTGGGACAGGAAGTGCAAGGAC
GGCCTGTACCAGGCTCTGAAGGAGACACACCCCCACCTGATCGCGGAGCTCTGGGAGAAGGGAAGCAAGA
AGGGCCTGCTGCCTCTGTCTAGC
